Addgene plasmid #63455: pFusX4-47
Purpose: Encodes RVD positions 10-12 in TALEN assembly
Depositing lab: Stephen Ekker. Depositing organization: Mayo Foundation for Medical Education and Research. Publication: FusX: A rapid one-step TALE assembly system for genome science. Ma AC, McNulty MS, Tanya PL, Jarryd CM, Martinez-Galvez G, Argue DP, Lee HB, Urban MD, Bullard CE, Blackburn PR, Man TK, Clark KJ, Ekker SC. Hum Gene Ther. 2016 Jun;27(6):451-63. doi: 10.1089/hum.2015.172 PubMed 26854857.
Backbone
  Vector backbone: FusX4
  Backbone size w/o insert (bp): 3008
  Vector type: TALEN
Growth in bacteria
  Bacterial resistance: Spectinomycin, 50 μg/mL
  Growth temperature: 37°C
  Growth strain: DH5alpha
  Copy number: High Copy
Gene/Insert
  Gene/Insert name: NN NG NN (alt name: X4_GTG)
  Species: Synthetic
  Mutation: none
  Cloning method: Restriction Enzyme; 5′ cloning site BsaI (destroyed during cloning); 3′ cloning site BsaI (destroyed during cloning)
  Sequencing primers: 5′ pCR8_F1; 3′ pCR8_R1
Terms and licenses: Academic/Nonprofit Terms; Industry Terms: Not Available to Industry
How to cite: pFusX4-47 was a gift from Stephen Ekker (Addgene plasmid # 63455 ; http://n2t.net/addgene:63455 ; RRID:Addgene_63455)
