[The description below was written by a language model from this plasmid's Addgene catalogue record.]
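Description:
pFusX4-47 is a bacterial library plasmid from the FusX system, a one-step assembly platform for building TAL effector (TALE) repeat arrays used in TALENs and related genome-targeting proteins. It is built on the FusX4 backbone (about 3 kb without insert), is maintained at high copy in standard E. coli cloning strains, and is selected with spectinomycin. The listed sequencing primers are of the pCR8 type, which suggests a pCR8-related backbone, but the record does not state the origin of replication or give a feature map, so further backbone details cannot be confirmed.

The payload is a synthetic, preassembled trimer of TALE repeats carrying the repeat-variable diresidues NN, NG and NN. Under the standard TALE code, NN recognises G (with some tolerance for A) and NG recognises T, so this module specifies the triplet GTG, as reflected in its alternative name X4_GTG. The "X4" designation marks its place in the array: this plasmid supplies RVD positions 10 to 12 of the final TALE DNA-binding domain. The trimer was inserted through BsaI sites that were destroyed during cloning. No promoter or expression elements are described, consistent with its role as a parts donor rather than an expression vector.

In use, the researcher picks one plasmid per position set, chosen from the trimer libraries according to the target sequence, and combines them in a single Golden Gate-style reaction with a receiving TALE or TALEN backbone. pFusX4-47 is chosen whenever the target sequence reads GTG at positions 10 to 12.
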