>Addgene plasmid #63455 | pFusX4-47 | depositor partial sequence | sequence record 105428 | pFusX4_GTG
AGTCTTAAGCGTCTCCCCTGACCCCGGACCAAGTGGTGGCTATCGCCAGCAACAATGGCGGCAAGCAAGC
GCTCGAAACGGTGCAGCGGCTGTTGCCGGTGCTGTGCCAGGACCATGGCCTGACCCCGGACCAAGTGGTG
GCTATCGCCAGCAACGGTGGCGGCAAGCAAGCGCTCGAAACGGTGCAGCGGCTGTTGCCGGTGCTGTGCC
AGGACCATGGCCTGACCCCGGACCAAGTGGTGGCTATCGCCAGCAACAATGGCGGCAAGCAAGCGCTCGA
AACGGTGCAGCGGCTGTTGCCGGTGCTGTGCCAGGACCATGGCCGAGACGTC
