>Addgene plasmid #63455 | pFusX4-47 | depositor partial sequence | sequence record 105429 | FusX4
CGTCTCCCCTGACCCCGGACCAAGTGGTGGCTATCGAGACCGGCGCCGCTACGGGCGCGTCCCATTCGCC
ATTCAGGCTGCGCAACTGTTGGGAAGGGCGATCGGTGCGGGCTCTTCGCTATTACGCCAGCTGGCGAAAG
GGGGATGTGCTGCAAGGCGATTAAGTTGGGAACGCCAGGGTTTTCCCAGTCACGACGTTGTAAAACGACG
GCCAGTGAGCGCGCGTAATCGACTCACTATAGGGCGAATTGGGTACCGGGCCCCCCCTCGAGGTCCTCCA
GCTTTTGTTCCCTTTAGTGAGGGTTAATTGCGCGCTTGGCGTAATCATGGTCATAGCTGTTTCCTGTGTG
AAATTGTTATCCGCTCACAATTCCACACAACATACGAGCCGGAAGCATAAAGTGTAAAGCCTGGGGTGCC
TAATGAGTGAGCTAACTCACATTAATTGCGTTGCGCTCACTGCCCGCTTTCCACCGGTGGTCTCTGGCGG
CAAGCAAGCGCTCGAAACGGTGCAGCGGCTGTTGCCGGTGCTGTGCCAGGACCATGGCCGAGACGTCTAG
ACCAGCCAGGACAGAAATGCCTCGACTTCGCTGCTACCCAAGGTTGCCGGGTGACGCACACCGTGGAAAC
GGATGAAGGCACGAACCCAGTGGACATAAGCCTGTTCGGTTCGTAAGCTGTAATGCAAGTAGCGTATGCG
CTCACGCAACTGGTCCAGAACCTTGACCGAACGCAGCGGTGGTAACGGCGCAGTGGCGGTTTTCATGGCT
TGTTATGACTGTTTTTTTGGGGTACAGTCTATGCCTCGGGCATCCAAGCAGCAAGCGCGTTACGCCGTGG
GTCGATGTTTGATGTTATGGAGCAGCAACGATGTTACGCAGCAGGGCAGTCGCCCTAAAACAAAGTTAAA
CATTATGAGGGAAGCGGTGATCGCCGAAGTATCGACTCAACTATCAGAGGTAGTTGGCGTCATCGAGCGC
CATCTCGAACCGACGTTGCTGGCCGTACATTTGTACGGCTCCGCAGTGGATGGCGGCCTGAAGCCACACA
GTGATATTGATTTGCTGGTTACGGTGACCGTAAGGCTTGATGAAACAACGCGGCGAGCTTTGATCAACGA
CCTTTTGGAAACTTCGGCTTCCCCTGGAGAGAGCGAGATTCTCCGCGCTGTAGAAGTCACCATTGTTGTG
CACGACGACATCATTCCGTGGCGTTATCCAGCTAAGCGCGAACTGCAATTTGGAGAATGGCAGCGCAATG
ACATTCTTGCAGGTATCTTCGAGCCAGCCACGATCGACATTGATCTGGCTATCTTGCTGACAAAAGCAAG
AGAACATAGCGTTGCCTTGGTAGGTCCAGCGGCGGAGGAACTCTTTGATCCGGTTCCTGAACAGGATCTA
TTTGAGGCGCTAAATGAAACCTTAACGCTATGGAACTCGCCGCCCGACTGGGCTGGCGATGAGCGAAATG
TAGTGCTTACGTTGTCCCGCATTTGGTACAGCGCAGTAACCGGCAAAATCGCGCCGAAGGATGTCGCTGC
CGACTGGGCAATGGAGCGCCTGCCGGCCCAGTATCAGCCCGTCATACTTGAAGCTAGACAGGCTTATCTT
GGACAAGAAGAAGATCGCTTGGCCTCGCGCGCAGATCAGTTGGAAGAATTTGTCCACTACGTGAAAGGCG
AGATCACCAAGGTAGTCGGCAAATAACCCTCGAGCCACCCATGACCAAAATCCCTTAACGTGAGTTACGC
GTCGTTCCACTGAGCGTCAGACCCCGTAGAAAAGATCAAAGGATCTTCTTGAGATCCTTTTTTTCTGCGC
GTAATCTGCTGCTTGCAAACAAAAAAACCACCGCTACCAGCGGTGGTTTGTTTGCCGGATCAAGAGCTAC
CAACTCTTTTTCCGAAGGTAACTGGCTTCAGCAGAGCGCAGATACCAAATACTGTCCTTCTAGTGTAGCC
GTAGTTAGGCCACCACTTCAAGAACTCTGTAGCACCGCCTACATACCTCGCTCTGCTAATCCTGTTACCA
GTGGCTGCTGCCAGTGGCGATAAGTCGTGTCTTACCGGGTTGGACTCAAGACGATAGTTACCGGATAAGG
CGCAGCGGTCGGGCTGAACGGGGGGTTCGTGCACACAGCCCAGCTTGGAGCGAACGACCTACACCGAACT
GAGATACCTACAGCGTGAGCATTGAGAAAGCGCCACGCTTCCCGAAGGGAGAAAGGCGGACAGGTATCCG
GTAAGCGGCAGGGTCGGAACAGGAGAGCGCACGAGGGAGCTTCCAGGGGGAAACGCCTGGTATCTTTATA
GTCCTGTCGGGTTTCGCCACCTCTGACTTGAGCGTCGATTTTTGTGATGCTCGTCAGGGGGGCGGAGCCT
ATGGAAAAACGCCAGCAACGCGGCCTTTTTACGGTTCCTGGCCTTTTGCTGGCCTTTTGCTCACATGTTC
TTTCCTGCGTTATCCCCTGATTCTGTGGATAACCGTATTACCGCCTTTGAGTGAGCTGATACCGCTCGCC
GCAGCCGAACGACCGAGCGCAGCGAGTCAGTGAGCGAGGAAGCGGAAGAGCGCCCAATACGCAAACCGCC
TCTCCCCGCGCGTTGGCCGATTCATTAATGCAGCTGGCACGACAGGTTTCCCGACTGGAAAGCGGGCAGT
GAGCGCAACGCAATTAATACGCGTACCGCTAGCCAGGAAGAGTTTGTAGAAACGCAAAAAGGCCATCCGT
CAGGATGGCCTTCTGCTTAGTTTGATGCCTGGCAGTTTATGGCGGGCGTCCTGCCCGCCACCCTCCGGGC
CGTTGCTTCACAACGTTCAAATCCGCTCCCGGCGGATTTGTCCTACTCAGGAGAGCGTTCACCGACAAAC
AACAGATAAAACGAAAGGCCCAGTCTTCCGACTGAGCCTTTCGTTTTATTTGATGCCTGGCAGTTCCCTA
CTCTCGCGTTAACGCTAGCATGGATGTTTTCCCAGTCACGACGTTGTAAAACGACGGCCAGTCTTAAG
