>Addgene plasmid #63455 | pFusX4-47 | addgene partial sequence | sequence record 116202 | pCR8_R1 5'-cgaaccgaacaggcttatgt-3'
GGTGTGCGTCACCCGGCAACCTTGGGTAGCAGCGAAGTCGAGGCATTTCTGTCCTGGCTGGTCTAGACGT
CTCGGCCATGGTCCTGGCACAGCACCGGCAACAGCCGCTGCACCGTTTCGAGCGCTTGCTTGCCGCCATT
GTTGCTGGCGATAGCCACCACTTGGTCCGGGGTCAGGCCATGGTCCTGGCACAGCACCGGCAACAGCCGC
TGCACCGTTTCGAGCGCTTGCTTGCCGCCACCGTTGCTGGCGATAGCCACCACTTGGTCCGGGGTCAGGC
CATGGTCCTGGCACAGCACCGGCAACAGCCGCTGCACCGTTTCGAGCGCTTGCTTGCCGCCATTGTTGCT
GGCGATAGCCACCACTTGGTCCGGGGTCAGGGGAGACGCTTAAGACTGGCCGTCGTTTTACAACGTCGTG
ACTGGGAAAACATCCATGCTAGCGTTAACGCGAGAGTAGGGAACTGCCAGGCATCAAATAAAACGAAAGG
CTCAGTCGGAAGACTGGGCCTTTCGTTTTATCTGTTGTTTGTCGGTGAACGCTCTCCTGAGTAGGACAAA
TCCGCCGGGAGCGGATTTGAACGTTGTGAAGCAACGGCCCGGAGGGTGGCGGGCAGGACGCCCGCCATAA
ACTGCCAGGCATCAAACTAAGCAGAAGGCCATCCTGACGGATGGCCTTTTTGCGTTTCTACAAACTCTTC
CTGGCTAGCGGTACGCGTATTAATTGCGTTGCGCTCACTGCCCGCTTTCCAGTCGGGAAACCTGTCGTGC
CAGCTGCATTAATGAATCGGCCAACGCGCGGGGAGAGGCGGTTTGCGTATTGGGCGCTCTTCCGCTTCCT
CGCTCACTGACTC
